>Addgene plasmid #198383 | pLX304 Flag-mCherry-eEF1A1_IRES-GFP | addgene full sequence | sequence record 390428 | Addgene NGS Result
TTTACACTTTATGCTTCCGGCTCGTATGTTGTGTGGAATTGTGAGCGGATAACAATTTCACACAGGAAAC
AGCTATGACCATGATTACGCCAAGCGCGCAATTAACCCTCACTAAAGGGAACAAAAGCTGGAGCTGCAAG
CTTAATGTAGTCTTATGCAATACTCTTGTAGTCTTGCAACATGGTAACGATGAGTTAGCAACATGCCTTA
CAAGGAGAGAAAAAGCACCGTGCATGCCGATTGGTGGAAGTAAGGTGGTACGATCGTGCCTTATTAGGAA
GGCAACAGACGGGTCTGACATGGATTGGACGAACCACTGAATTGCCGCATTGCAGAGATATTGTATTTAA
GTGCCTAGCTCGATACATAAACGGGTCTCTCTGGTTAGACCAGATCTGAGCCTGGGAGCTCTCTGGCTAA
CTAGGGAACCCACTGCTTAAGCCTCAATAAAGCTTGCCTTGAGTGCTTCAAGTAGTGTGTGCCCGTCTGT
TGTGTGACTCTGGTAACTAGAGATCCCTCAGACCCTTTTAGTCAGTGTGGAAAATCTCTAGCAGTGGCGC
CCGAACAGGGACTTGAAAGCGAAAGGGAAACCAGAGGAGCTCTCTCGACGCAGGACTCGGCTTGCTGAAG
CGCGCACGGCAAGAGGCGAGGGGCGGCGACTGGTGAGTACGCCAAAAATTTTGACTAGCGGAGGCTAGAA
GGAGAGAGATGGGTGCGAGAGCGTCAGTATTAAGCGGGGGAGAATTAGATCGCGATGGGAAAAAATTCGG
TTAAGGCCAGGGGGAAAGAAAAAATATAAATTAAAACATATAGTATGGGCAAGCAGGGAGCTAGAACGAT
TCGCAGTTAATCCTGGCCTGTTAGAAACATCAGAAGGCTGTAGACAAATACTGGGACAGCTACAACCATC
CCTTCAGACAGGATCAGAAGAACTTAGATCATTATATAATACAGTAGCAACCCTCTATTGTGTGCATCAA
AGGATAGAGATAAAAGACACCAAGGAAGCTTTAGACAAGATAGAGGAAGAGCAAAACAAAAGTAAGACCA
CCGCACAGCAAGCGGCCGCTGATCTTCAGACCTGGAGGAGGAGATATGAGGGACAATTGGAGAAGTGAAT
TATATAAATATAAAGTAGTAAAAATTGAACCATTAGGAGTAGCACCCACCAAGGCAAAGAGAAGAGTGGT
GCAGAGAGAAAAAAGAGCAGTGGGAATAGGAGCTTTGTTCCTTGGGTTCTTGGGAGCAGCAGGAAGCACT
ATGGGCGCAGCGTCAATGACGCTGACGGTACAGGCCAGACAATTATTGTCTGGTATAGTGCAGCAGCAGA
ACAATTTGCTGAGGGCTATTGAGGCGCAACAGCATCTGTTGCAACTCACAGTCTGGGGCATCAAGCAGCT
CCAGGCAAGAATCCTGGCTGTGGAAAGATACCTAAAGGATCAACAGCTCCTGGGGATTTGGGGTTGCTCT
GGAAAACTCATTTGCACCACTGCTGTGCCTTGGAATGCTAGTTGGAGTAATAAATCTCTGGAACAGATTT
GGAATCACACGACCTGGATGGAGTGGGACAGAGAAATTAACAATTACACAAGCTTAATACACTCCTTAAT
TGAAGAATCGCAAAACCAGCAAGAAAAGAATGAACAAGAATTATTGGAATTAGATAAATGGGCAAGTTTG
TGGAATTGGTTTAACATAACAAATTGGCTGTGGTATATAAAATTATTCATAATGATAGTAGGAGGCTTGG
TAGGTTTAAGAATAGTTTTTGCTGTACTTTCTATAGTGAATAGAGTTAGGCAGGGATATTCACCATTATC
GTTTCAGACCCACCTCCCAACCCCGAGGGGACCCTTGCGCCTTTTCCAAGGCAGCCCTGGGTTTGCGCAG
GGACGCGGCTGCTCTGGGCGTGGTTCCGGGAAACGCAGCGGCGCCGACCCTGGGTCTCGCACATTCTTCA
CGTCCGTTCGCAGCGTCACCCGGATCTTCGCCGCTACCCTTGTGGGCCCCCCGGCGACGCTTCCTGCTCC
GCCCCTAAGTCGGGAAGGTTCCTTGCGGTTCGCGGCGTGCCGGACGTGACAAACGGAAGCCGCACGTCTC
ACTAGTACCCTCGCAGACGGACAGCGCCAGGGAGCAATGGCAGCGCGCCGACCGCGATGGGCTGTGGCCA
ATAGCGGCTGCTCAGCAGGGCGCGCCGAGAGCAGCGGCCGGGAAGGGGCGGTGCGGGAGGCGGGGTGTGG
GGCGGTAGTGTGGGCCCTGTTCCTGCCCGCGCGGTGTTCCGCATTCTGCAAGCCTCCGGAGCGCACGTCG
GCAGTCGGCTCCCTCGTTGACCGAATCACCGACCTCTCTCCCCAGGGGGTACCACCATGGCCAAGCCTTT
GTCTCAAGAAGAATCCACCCTCATTGAAAGAGCAACGGCTACAATCAACAGCATCCCCATCTCTGAAGAC
TACAGCGTCGCCAGCGCAGCTCTCTCTAGCGACGGCCGCATCTTCACTGGTGTCAATGTATATCATTTTA
CTGGGGGACCTTGTGCAGAACTCGTGGTGCTGGGCACTGCTGCTGCTGCGGCAGCTGGCAACCTGACTTG
TATCGTCGCGATCGGAAATGAGAACAGGGGCATCTTGAGCCCCTGCGGACGGTGCCGACAGGTGCTTCTC
GATCTGCATCCTGGGATCAAAGCCATAGTGAAGGACAGTGATGGACAGCCGACGGCAGTTGGGATTCGTG
AATTGCTGCCCTCTGGTTATGTGTGGGAGGGCCTGCAGCTGCAGTAGTAAGAATTCTAGATCTTGAGACA
AATGGCAGTATTCATCCACAATTTTAAAAGAAAAGGGGGGATTGGGGGGTACAGTGCAGGGGAAAGAATA
GTAGACATAATAGCAACAGACATACAAACTAAAGAATTACAAAAACAAATTACAAAAATTCAAAATTTTC
GGGTTTATTACAGGGACAGCAGAGATCCACTTTGGCGCCGGCTCGAGGGGGCCCGGGGTTATTAATAGTA
ATCAATTACGGGGTCATTAGTTCATAGCCCATATATGGAGTTCCGCGTTACATAACTTACGGTAAATGGC
CCGCCTGGCTGACCGCCCAACGACCCCCGCCCATTGACGTCAATAATGACGTATGTTCCCATAGTAACGC
CAATAGGGACTTTCCATTGACGTCAATGGGTGGAGTATTTACGGTAAACTGCCCACTTGGCAGTACATCA
AGTGTATCATATGCCAAGTACGCCCCCTATTGACGTCAATGACGGTAAATGGCCCGCCTGGCATTATGCC
CAGTACATGACCTTATGGGACTTTCCTACTTGGCAGTACATCTACGTATTAGTCATCGCTATTACCATGG
TGATGCGGTTTTGGCAGTACATCAATGGGCGTGGATAGCGGTTTGACTCACGGGGATTTCCAAGTCTCCA
CCCCATTGACGTCAATGGGAGTTTGTTTTGGCACCAAAATCAACGGGACTTTCCAAAATGTCGTAACAAC
TCCGCCCCATTGACGCAAATGGGCGGTAGGCGTGTACGGTGGGAGGTCTATATAAGCAGAGCTCTCTGGC
TAACTGTCGGGATCAACAAGTTTGTACAAAAAAGCAGGCTTCACCATGGACTACAAAGACGATGACGACA
AGCTCGAGATGGTGAGCAAGGGCGAGGAGGATAACATGGCCATCATCAAGGAGTTCATGCGCTTCAAGGT
GCACATGGAGGGCTCCGTGAACGGCCACGAGTTCGAGATCGAGGGCGAGGGCGAGGGCCGCCCCTACGAG
GGCACCCAGACCGCCAAGCTGAAGGTGACCAAGGGTGGCCCCCTGCCCTTCGCCTGGGACATCCTGTCCC
CTCAGTTCATGTACGGCTCCAAGGCCTACGTGAAGCACCCCGCCGACATCCCCGACTACTTGAAGCTGTC
CTTCCCCGAGGGCTTCAAGTGGGAGCGCGTGATGAACTTCGAGGACGGCGGCGTGGTGACCGTGACCCAG
GACTCCTCCCTGCAGGACGGCGAGTTCATCTACAAGGTGAAGCTGCGCGGCACCAACTTCCCCTCCGACG
GCCCCGTAATGCAGAAGAAGACCATGGGCTGGGAGGCCTCCTCCGAGCGGATGTACCCCGAGGACGGCGC
CCTGAAGGGCGAGATCAAGCAGAGGCTGAAGCTGAAGGACGGCGGCCACTACGACGCTGAGGTCAAGACC
ACCTACAAGGCCAAGAAGCCCGTGCAGCTACCCGGCGCCTACAACGTCAACATCAAGTTGGACATCACCT
CCCACAACGAGGACTACACCATCGTGGAACAGTACGAACGCGCCGAGGGCCGCCACTCCACCGGCGGCAT
GGACGAGCTGTACAAGGGTGGCTCTGGAGGGACTGGTGGCATGGGAAAGGAAAAGACTCATATCAACATT
GTCGTCATTGGACACGTAGATTCGGGCAAGTCCACCACTACTGGCCATCTGATCTATAAATGCGGTGGCA
TCGACAAAAGAACCATTGAAAAATTTGAGAAGGAGGCTGCTGAGATGGGAAAGGGCTCCTTCAAGTATGC
CTGGGTCTTGGATAAACTGAAAGCTGAGCGTGAACGTGGTATCACCATTGATATCTCCTTGTGGAAATTT
GAGACCAGCAAGTACTATGTGACTATCATTGATGCCCCAGGACACAGAGACTTTATCAAAAACATGATTA
CAGGGACATCTCAGGCTGACTGTGCTGTCCTGATTGTTGCTGCTGGTGTTGGTGAATTTGAAGCTGGTAT
CTCCAAGAATGGGCAGACCCGAGAGCATGCCCTTCTGGCTTACACACTGGGTGTGAAACAACTAATTGTC
GGTGTTAACAAAATGGATTCCACTGAGCCACCCTACAGCCAGAAGAGATATGAGGAAATTGTTAAGGAAG
TCAGCACTTACATTAAGAAAATTGGCTACAACCCCGACACAGTAGCATTTGTGCCAATTTCTGGTTGGAA
TGGTGACAACATGCTGGAGCCAAGTGCTAACATGCCTTGGTTCAAGGGATGGAAAGTCACCCGTAAGGAT
GGCAATGCCAGTGGAACCACGCTGCTTGAGGCTCTGGACTGCATCCTACCACCAACTCGTCCAACTGACA
AGCCCTTGCGCCTGCCTCTCCAGGATGTCTACAAAATTGGTGGTATTGGTACTGTTCCTGTTGGCCGAGT
GGAGACTGGTGTTCTCAAACCCGGTATGGTGGTCACCTTTGCTCCAGTCAACGTTACAACGGAAGTAAAA
TCTGTCGAAATGCACCATGAAGCTTTGAGTGAAGCTCTTCCTGGGGACAATGTGGGCTTCAATGTCAAGA
ATGTGTCTGTCAAGGATGTTCGTCGTGGCAACGTTGCTGGTGACAGCAAAAATGACCCACCAATGGAAGC
AGCTGGCTTCACTGCTCAGGTGATTATCCTGAACCATCCAGGCCAAATAAGCGCCGGCTATGCCCCTGTA
TTGGATTGCCACACGGCTCACATTGCATGCAAGTTTGCTGAGCTGAAGGAAAAGATTGATCGCCGTTCTG
GTAAAAAGCTGGAAGATGGCCCTAAATTCTTGAAGTCTGGTGATGCTGCCATTGTTGATATGGTTCCTGG
CAAGCCCATGTGTGTTGAGAGCTTCTCAGACTATCCACCTTTGGGTCGCTTTGCTGTTCGTGATATGAGA
CAGACAGTTGCGGTGGGTGTCATCAAAGCAGTGGACAAGAAGGCTGCTGGAGCTGGCAAGGTCACCAAGT
CTGCCCAGAAAGCTCAGAAGGCTAAATGAGACCCAGCTTTCTTGTACAAAGTGGGAATTCGCAGTCGACG
GTACCGCGGGCCCGGGATCCGCCCCTCTCCCTCCCCCCCCCCTAACGTTACTGGCCGAAGCCGCTTGGAA
TAAGGCCGGTGTGCGTTTGTCTATATGTTATTTTCCACCATATTGCCGTCTTTTGGCAATGTGAGGGCCC
GGAAACCTGGCCCTGTCTTCTTGACGAGCATTCCTAGGGGTCTTTCCCCTCTCGCCAAAGGAATGCAAGG
TCTGTTGAATGTCGTGAAGGAAGCAGTTCCTCTGGAAGCTTCTTGAAGACAAACAACGTCTGTAGCGACC
CTTTGCAGGCAGCGGAACCCCCCACCTGGCGACAGGTGCCTCTGCGGCCAAAAGCCACGTGTATAAGATA
CACCTGCAAAGGCGGCACAACCCCAGTGCCACGTTGTGAGTTGGATAGTTGTGGAAAGAGTCAAATGGCT
CTCCTCAAGCGTATTCAACAAGGGGCTGAAGGATGCCCAGAAGGTACCCCATTGTATGGGATCTGATCTG
GGGCCTCGGTACACATGCTTTACATGTGTTTAGTCGAGGTTAAAAAAACGTCTAGGCCCCCCGAACCACG
GGGACGTGGTTTTCCTTTGAAAAACACGATGATAATATGGCCACAACCATGGTGAGCAAGGGCGCCGAGC
TGTTCACCGGCATCGTGCCCATCCTGATCGAGCTGAATGGCGATGTGAATGGCCACAAGTTCAGCGTGAG
CGGCGAGGGCGAGGGCGATGCCACCTACGGCAAGCTGACCCTGAAGTTCATCTGCACCACCGGCAAGCTG
CCTGTGCCCTGGCCCACCCTGGTGACCACCCTGAGCTACGGCGTGCAGTGCTTCTCACGCTACCCCGATC
ACATGAAGCAGCACGACTTCTTCAAGAGCGCCATGCCTGAGGGCTACATCCAGGAGCGCACCATCTTCTT
CGAGGATGACGGCAACTACAAGTCGCGCGCCGAGGTGAAGTTCGAGGGCGATACCCTGGTGAATCGCATC
GAGCTGACCGGCACCGATTTCAAGGAGGATGGCAACATCCTGGGCAATAAGATGGAGTACAACTACAACG
CCCACAATGTGTACATCATGACCGACAAGGCCAAGAATGGCATCAAGGTGAACTTCAAGATCCGCCACAA
CATCGAGGATGGCAGCGTGCAGCTGGCCGACCACTACCAGCAGAATACCCCCATCGGCGATGGCCCTGTG
CTGCTGCCCGATAACCACTACCTGTCCACCCAGAGCGCCCTGTCCAAGGACCCCAACGAGAAGCGCGATC
ACATGATCTACTTCGGCTTCGTGACCGCCGCCGCCATCACCCACGGCATGGATGAGCTGTACAAGTGATT
GGTAAGCCTATCCCTAACCCTCTCCTCGGTCTCGATTCTACGTAGTAATGAGCTAGCGCTAACCGGTGGC
GCGTTAAGTCGACAATCAACCTCTGGATTACAAAATTTGTGAAAGATTGACTGGTATTCTTAACTATGTT
GCTCCTTTTACGCTATGTGGATACGCTGCTTTAATGCCTTTGTATCATGCTATTGCTTCCCGTATGGCTT
TCATTTTCTCCTCCTTGTATAAATCCTGGTTGCTGTCTCTTTATGAGGAGTTGTGGCCCGTTGTCAGGCA
ACGTGGCGTGGTGTGCACTGTGTTTGCTGACGCAACCCCCACTGGTTGGGGCATTGCCACCACCTGTCAG
CTCCTTTCCGGGACTTTCGCTTTCCCCCTCCCTATTGCCACGGCGGAACTCATCGCCGCCTGCCTTGCCC
GCTGCTGGACAGGGGCTCGGCTGTTGGGCACTGACAATTCCGTGGTGTTGTCGGGGAAATCATCGTCCTT
TCCTTGGCTGCTCGCCTGTGTTGCCACCTGGATTCTGCGCGGGACGTCCTTCTGCTACGTCCCTTCGGCC
CTCAATCCAGCGGACCTTCCTTCCCGCGGCCTGCTGCCGGCTCTGCGGCCTCTTCCGCGTCTTCGCCTTC
GCCCTCAGACGAGTCGGATCTCCCTTTGGGCCGCCTCCCCGCGTCGACTTTAAGACCAATGACTTACAAG
GCAGCTGTAGATCTTAGCCACTTTTTAAAAGAAAAGGGGGGACTGGAAGGGCTAATTCACTCCCAACGAA
GACAAGATCTGCTTTTTGCTTGTACTGGGTCTCTCTGGTTAGACCAGATCTGAGCCTGGGAGCTCTCTGG
CTAACTAGGGAACCCACTGCTTAAGCCTCAATAAAGCTTGCCTTGAGTGCTTCAAGTAGTGTGTGCCCGT
CTGTTGTGTGACTCTGGTAACTAGAGATCCCTCAGACCCTTTTAGTCAGTGTGGAAAATCTCTAGCAGTA
CGTATAGTAGTTCATGTCATCTTATTATTCAGTATTTATAACTTGCAAAGAAATGAATATCAGAGAGTGA
GAGGAACTTGTTTATTGCAGCTTATAATGGTTACAAATAAAGCAATAGCATCACAAATTTCACAAATAAA
GCATTTTTTTCACTGCATTCTAGTTGTGGTTTGTCCAAACTCATCAATGTATCTTATCATGTCTGGCTCT
AGCTATCCCGCCCCTAACTCCGCCCATCCCGCCCCTAACTCCGCCCAGTTCCGCCCATTCTCCGCCCCAT
GGCTGACTAATTTTTTTTATTTATGCAGAGGCCGAGGCCGCCTCGGCCTCTGAGCTATTCCAGAAGTAGT
GAGGAGGCTTTTTTGGAGGCCTAGGGACGTACCCAATTCGCCCTATAGTGAGTCGTATTACGCGCGCTCA
CTGGCCGTCGTTTTACAACGTCGTGACTGGGAAAACCCTGGCGTTACCCAACTTAATCGCCTTGCAGCAC
ATCCCCCTTTCGCCAGCTGGCGTAATAGCGAAGAGGCCCGCACCGATCGCCCTTCCCAACAGTTGCGCAG
CCTGAATGGCGAATGGG
[124 nt withheld, positions 8698-8821]
C
[91 nt withheld, positions 8823-8913]
A
[49 nt withheld, positions 8915-8963]
CCTTTGACGTTGGAGTCCACGTTCTTT
[37 nt withheld, positions 8991-9027]
ACCCTATCTCGGTCTATTCTTTTGATTTATAAGGGATTTTGCCGATTTCGGCCTATTGGTTAAAAAATGA
GCTGATTTAACAAAAATTTAACGCGAATTTTAACAAAATATTAACGCTTACAATTTAGGTGGCACTTTTC
GGGGAAATGTGCGCGGAACCCCTATTTGTTTATTTTTCTAAATACATTCAAATATGTATCCGCTCATGAG
ACAATAACCCTGATAAATGCTTCAATAATATTGAAAAAGGAAGAGTATGAGTATTCAACATTTCCGTGTC
GCCCTTATTCCCTTTTTTGCGGCATTTTGCCTTCCTGTTTTTGCTCACCCAGAAACGCTGGTGAAAGTAA
AAGATGCTGAAGATCAGTTGGGTGCACGAGTGGGTTACATCGAACTGGATCTCAACAGCGGTAAGATCCT
TGAGAGTTTTCGCCCCGAAGAACGTTTTCCAATGATGAGCACTTTTAAAGTTCTGCTATGTGGCGCGGTA
TTATCCCGTATTGACGCCGGGCAAGAGCAACTCGGTCGCCGCATACACTATTCTCAGAATGACTTGGTTG
AGTACTCACCAGTCACAGAAAAGCATCTTACGGATGGCATGACAGTAAGAGAATTATGCAGTGCTGCCAT
AACCATGAGTGATAACACTGCGGCCAACTTACTTCTGACAACGATCGGAGGACCGAAGGAGCTAACCGCT
TTTTTGCACAACATGGGGGATCATGTAACTCGCCTTGATCGTTGGGAACCGGAGCTGAATGAAGCCATAC
CAAACGACGAGCGTGACACCACGATGCCTGTAGCAATGGCAACAACGTTGCGCAAACTATTAACTGGCGA
ACTACTTACTCTAGCTTCCCGGCAACAATTAATAGACTGGATGGAGGCGGATAAAGTTGCAGGACCACTT
CTGCGCTCGGCCCTTCCGGCTGGCTGGTTTATTGCTGATAAATCTGGAGCCGGTGAGCGTGGGTCTCGCG
GTATCATTGCAGCACTGGGGCCAGATGGTAAGCCCTCCCGTATCGTAGTTATCTACACGACGGGGAGTCA
GGCAACTATGGATGAACGAAATAGACAGATCGCTGAGATAGGTGCCTCACTGATTAAGCATTGGTAACTG
TCAGACCAAGTTTACTCATATATACTTTAGATTGATTTAAAACTTCATTTTTAATTTAAAAGGATCTAGG
TGAAGATCCTTTTTGATAATCTCATGACCAAAATCCCTTAACGTGAGTTTTCGTTCCACTGAGCGTCAGA
CCCCGTAGAAAAGATCAAAGGATCTTCTTGAGATCCTTTTTTTCTGCGCGTAATCTGCTGCTTGCAAACA
AAAAAACCACCGCTACCAGCGGTGGTTTGTTTGCCGGATCAAGAGCTACCAACTCTTTTTCCGAAGGTAA
CTGGCTTCAGCAGAGCGCAGATACCAAATACTGTTCTTCTAGTGTAGCCGTAGTTAGGCCACCACTTCAA
GAACTCTGTAGCACCGCCTACATACCTCGCTCTGCTAATCCTGTTACCAGTGGCTGCTGCCAGTGGCGAT
AAGTCGTGTCTTACCGGGTTGGACTCAAGACGATAGTTACCGGATAAGGCGCAGCGGTCGGGCTGAACGG
GGGGTTCGTGCACACAGCCCAGCTTGGAGCGAACGACCTACACCGAACTGAGATACCTACAGCGTGAGCT
ATGAGAAAGCGCCACGCTTCCCGAAGGGAGAAAGGCGGACAGGTATCCGGTAAGCGGCAGGGTCGGAACA
GGAGAGCGCACGAGGGAGCTTCCAGGGGGAAACGCCTGGTATCTTTATAGTCCTGTCGGGTTTCGCCACC
TCTGACTTGAGCGTCGATTTTTGTGATGCTCGTCAGGGGGGCGGAGCCTATGGAAAAACGCCAGCAACGC
GGCCTTTTTACGGTTCCTGGCCTTTTGCTGGCCTTTTGCTCACATGTTCTTTCCTGCGTTATCCCCTGAT
TCTGTGGATAACCGTATTACCGCCTTTGAGTGAGCTGATACCGCTCGCCGCAGCCGAACGACCGAGCGCA
GCGAGTCAGTGAGCGAGGAAGCGGAAGAGCGCCCAATACGCAAACCGCCTCTCCCCGCGCGTTGGCCGAT
TCATTAATGCAGCTGGCACGACAGGTTTCCCGACTGGAAAGCGGGCAGTGAGCGCAACGCAATTAATGTG
AGTTAGCTCACTCATTAGGCACCCCAGGC
Features (pLannotate 1.2.2; 35 found; start..end, strand, type, name):
      1..31      +  promoter       lac promoter: promoter for the E. coli lac operon
     35..57      +  protein_bind   lac operator (fragment): The lac repressor binds to the lac operator to inhibit transcription in E. coli. This inhibition can be relieved by adding lactose or isopropyl-β-D-thiogalactopyranoside (IPTG). lac repressor encoded by lacI
    100..118     +  promoter       T3 promoter: promoter for bacteriophage T3 RNA polymerase
    146..372     +  promoter       RSV promoter: Rous sarcoma virus enhancer/promoter
    373..553     +  LTR            5' LTR (truncated): truncated 5' long terminal repeat (LTR) from HIV-1
    600..725     +  misc_feature   HIV-1 Ψ: packaging signal of human immunodeficiency virus type 1
    709..1072    +  CDS            HIV-1 gag (fragment): gag protein from human immunodeficiency virus 1; gag
   1218..1451    +  misc_feature   RRE: The Rev response element (RRE) of HIV-1 allows for Rev-dependent mRNA export from the nucleus to the cytoplasm.
   1828..1854    +  CDS            Rev (fragment): human immunodeficiency virus 1 (HIV-1) Rev protein; rev; enhances nuclear export of unspliced and incompletely spliced viral mRNAs
   1855..2355    +  promoter       hPGK promoter: human phosphoglycerate kinase 1 promoter
   2367..2762    +  CDS            BSD: blasticidin S deaminase; Aspergillus terreus BSD; confers resistance to blasticidin
   2822..2939    +  misc_feature   cPPT/CTS: central polypurine tract and central termination sequence of HIV-1
   3056..3359    +  enhancer       CMV enhancer: human cytomegalovirus immediate early enhancer
   3360..3563    +  promoter       CMV promoter: human cytomegalovirus (CMV) immediate early promoter
   3586..3610    +  protein_bind   attB1: mutant version of attB; recombination site for the Gateway® BP reaction BP Clonase™
   3649..4356    +  CDS            mCherry: mCherry is a basic (constitutively fluorescent) red fluorescent protein published in 2004, derived from Discosoma sp.. It is reported to be a very rapidly-maturing monomer with low acid sensitivity.
   4381..5766    +  CDS            EEF1A1: EF1A1_BOVIN - Also known as EEF1A, EF1A. Experimental evidence at protein level: Swiss-Prot protein existence level 1. This protein promotes the GTP-dependent binding of aminoacyl- tRNA to the A-site of ribosomes during protein biosynthesis. Plays a role in the positive regulation of IFNG transcription in T-helper 1 cells as part of an IFNG promoter-binding complex with TXK and PARP1. From Bos taurus (Bovine).
   5774..5794    -  protein_bind   attB2: mutant version of attB; core recombination site for the Gateway® BP reaction BP Clonase™
   5801..5830    +  misc_feature   MCS (fragment): multiple cloning site
   5832..6418    +  misc_feature   IRES2: internal ribosome entry site (IRES) of the encephalomyocarditis virus (EMCV)
   6419..7138    +  CDS            AcGFP1: Aequorea coerulescens GFP mammalian codon-optimized
   7141..7182    +  CDS            V5 tag: epitope tag from simian virus 5
   7224..7812    +  misc_feature   WPRE: woodchuck hepatitis virus posttranscriptional regulatory element
   7863..7882    +  misc_feature   cPPT/CTS (fragment): central polypurine tract and central termination sequence of HIV-1
   7884..8117    +  LTR            3' LTR (ΔU3): self-inactivating 3' long terminal repeat (LTR) from HIV-1
   8195..8316    +  polyA_signal   SV40 poly(A) signal: SV40 polyadenylation signal
   8356..8491    +  rep_origin     SV40 ori: SV40 origin of replication
   8512..8530    -  promoter       T7 promoter: promoter for bacteriophage T7 RNA polymerase
   8538..8693    +  CDS            lacZα (fragment): LacZα fragment of β-galactosidase; lacZ fragment
   8698..9126    +  rep_origin     f1 ori (sequence partly withheld): f1 bacteriophage origin of replication; arrow indicates direction of (+) strand synthesis
   9179..9283    +  promoter       AmpR promoter: bla
   9284..10144   +  CDS            AmpR: β-lactamase; bla; confers resistance to ampicillin, carbenicillin, and related antibiotics
  10315..10903   +  rep_origin     ori: high-copy-number ColE1/pMB1/pBR322/pUC origin of replication
  11086..11178   +  CDS            lacI (fragment): lac repressor; lacI; The lac repressor binds to the lac operator to inhibit transcription in E. coli. This inhibition can be relieved by adding lactose or isopropyl-β-D-thiogalactopyranoside (IPTG).
  11191..11212   +  protein_bind   CAP binding site: CAP binding activates transcription in the presence of cAMP. E. coli catabolite activator protein
