[The description below was written by a language model from this plasmid's Addgene catalogue record and pLannotate feature annotations shown in this document.]
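Description:
pLX304 Flag-mCherry-eEF1A1_IRES-GFP is a third-generation-style, self-inactivating HIV-1 lentiviral vector for expression in mammalian cells, built on the Gateway-compatible pLX304 backbone. In bacteria it is maintained through a high-copy ColE1/pUC origin and selected with ampicillin (β-lactamase); an f1 origin and remnants of the lac region are also present. The viral portion comprises an RSV promoter driving a truncated 5' LTR, the Ψ packaging signal with a gag fragment, the Rev response element, a cPPT/CTS, WPRE and a ΔU3 3' LTR, followed by an SV40 polyadenylation signal and SV40 origin. Together these allow Rev-dependent packaging of the genomic RNA and integration of a provirus whose LTR promoter activity is disabled. An internal human PGK promoter drives blasticidin S deaminase for selection of transduced cells.

The payload is a bicistronic cassette under the CMV enhancer/promoter. The first cistron, flanked by attB1 and attB2 sites, encodes human eEF1A1 fused at its N terminus to Flag-mCherry. The automated annotation matched the coding sequence to the bovine orthologue and did not call the short Flag tag, but the catalogue lists the insert as human. Downstream, an EMCV IRES directs cap-independent translation of AcGFP1 from the same transcript. A V5 tag sequence from the backbone is annotated just after the GFP coding region, and the record does not say whether it is translated.

Because both fluorescent proteins arise from one mRNA, GFP can serve as an internal reference for transcript level, so the mCherry-to-GFP ratio would report changes in eEF1A1 protein abundance. This fits the stated purpose as an eEF1A1 fluorescent reporter and the associated work on degradation of translation factors on stalled ribosomes.
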