Addgene plasmid #198383: pLX304 Flag-mCherry-eEF1A1_IRES-GFP
Purpose: eEF1A1 fluorescent reporter
Depositing lab: Jack Taunton. Depositing organization: University of California, San Francisco (UCSF). Publication: An E3 ligase network engages GCN1 to promote the degradation of translation factors on stalled ribosomes. Oltion K, Carelli JD, Yang T, See SK, Wang HY, Kampmann M, Taunton J. Cell. 2023 Jan 19;186(2):346-362.e17. doi: 10.1016/j.cell.2022.12.025. Epub 2023 Jan 12. PubMed 36638793.
Backbone
  Vector backbone: pLX304
  Vector type: Mammalian Expression, Lentiviral
  Selectable markers: Blasticidin, GFP
Growth in bacteria
  Bacterial resistance: Ampicillin, 100 μg/mL
  Growth temperature: 37°C
  Growth strain: NEB Stable
  Copy number: High Copy
Gene/Insert
  Gene/Insert name: eEF1A1
  Species: H. sapiens (human)
  Entrez Gene: EEF1A1 (a.k.a. CCS-3, CCS3, EE1A1, EEF-1, EEF1A, EF-Tu, EF1A, EF1A1, EF1alpha1, GRAF-1EF, LENG7, PTI1, eEF1A-1)
  Promoter: CMV
  Tag / fusion protein: Flag-mCherry (N terminal on insert)
  Cloning method: Gibson Cloning
Terms and licenses: Academic/Nonprofit Terms; Industry Terms: Not Available to Industry
How to cite: pLX304 Flag-mCherry-eEF1A1_IRES-GFP was a gift from Jack Taunton (Addgene plasmid # 198383 ; http://n2t.net/addgene:198383 ; RRID:Addgene_198383)
